>Addgene plasmid #215596 | pGAL4-DBD-EGR1-AroPATCHY1 | addgene full sequence | sequence record 426902 | Addgene NGS Result
GACATTGATTATTGACTAGTTATTAATAGTAATCAATTACGGGGTCATTAGTTCATAGCCCATATATGGA
GTTCCGCGTTACATAACTTACGGTAAATGGCCCGCCTGGCTGACCGCCCAACGACCCCCGCCCATTGACG
TCAATAATGACGTATGTTCCCATAGTAACGCCAATAGGGACTTTCCATTGACGTCAATGGGTGGAGTATT
TACGGTAAACTGCCCACTTGGCAGTACATCAAGTGTATCATATGCCAAGTACGCCCCCTATTGACGTCAA
TGACGGTAAATGGCCCGCCTGGCATTATGCCCAGTACATGACCTTATGGGACTTTCCTACTTGGCAGTAC
ATCTACGTATTAGTCATCGCTATTACCATGGTGATGCGGTTTTGGCAGTACATCAATGGGCGTGGATAGC
GGTTTGACTCACGGGGATTTCCAAGTCTCCACCCCATTGACGTCAATGGGAGTTTGTTTTGGCACCAAAA
TCAACGGGACTTTCCAAAATGTCGTAACAACTCCGCCCCATTGACGCAAATGGGCGGTAGGCGTGTACGG
TGGGAGGTCTATATAAGCAGAGCTCTCTGGCTAACTAGAGAACCCACTGCTTACTGGCTTATCGAAATTA
ATACGACTCACTATAGGGAGACCCAAGCTTGGTACCGAGCTCGGATCCACTAGTAACGGCCGCCAGTGTG
CTGGAATTCATGAAGCTACTGTCTTCTATCGAACAAGCATGCGATATTTGCCGACTTAAAAAGCTCAAGT
GCTCCAAAGAAAAACCGAAGTGCGCCAAGTGTCTGAAGAACAACTGGGAGTGTCGCTACTCTCCCAAAAC
CAAAAGGTCTCCGCTGACTAGGGCACATCTGACAGAAGTGGAATCAAGGCTAGAAAGACTGGAACAGCTA
TTTCTACTGATTTTTCCTCGAGAAGACCTTGACATGATTTTGAAAATGGATTCTTTACAGGATATAAAAG
CATTGTTAACAGGATTATTTGTACAAGATAATGTGAATAAAGATGCCGTCACAGATAGATTGGCTTCAGT
GGAGACTGATATGCCTCTAACATTGAGACAGCATAGAATAAGTGCGACATCATCATCGGAAGAGAGTAGT
AACAAAGGTCAAAGACAGTTGACTGTATCGGCGATATTGCGGCAGAAGGACAAGAAAGCAGACAAAAGTG
TTGTGGCCTCTTCGGCCACCTCCTCTCTCTCTTCCCCGTCCCCGGTTGCTACCTCTCCGTCCCCGGTTAC
TACCTCTCCATCCCCGGCCACCACCTCACCATCCCCTGTGCCCACCTCCTCCTCTCCCGGCTCCTCGACC
TACTACTATTACTTCTACTACTTCTTCTTCTTCTTTCCATCCCCTGTGCACAGTGGCCCCTCCCCGTCGG
TGGCCACCACGTCCTCTGTTCCCCCTGCTCCGGCCCAGGTCAGCAGCCCTTCCTCAGCTGTCACCAACTC
CAGCGCCTCCACAGGGCTTTCGGACATGACAGCAACCTCTCCCAGGACAATTGAAATTTGCTGAGTCTAG
AGGGCCCTATTCTATAGTGTCACCTAAATGCTAGAGCTCGCTGATCAGCCTCGACTGTGCCTTCTAGTTG
CCAGCCATCTGTTGTTTGCCCCTCCCCCGTGCCTTCCTTGACCCTGGAAGGTGCCACTCCCACTGTCCTT
TCCTAATAAAATGAGGAAATTGCATCGCATTGTCTGAGTAGGTGTCATTCTATTCTGGGGGGTGGGGTGG
GGCAGGACAGCAAGGGGGAGGATTGGGAAGACAATAGCAGGCATGCTGGGGATGCGGTGGGCTCTATGGC
TTCTGAGGCGGAAAGAACCAGCTGGGGCTCTAGGGGGTATCCCC
[124 nt withheld, positions 1865-1988]
C
[91 nt withheld, positions 1990-2080]
A
[49 nt withheld, positions 2082-2130]
CCTTTGACGTTGGAGTCCACGTTCTTT
[37 nt withheld, positions 2158-2194]
ACCCTATCTCGGTCTATTCTTTTGATTTATAAGGGATTTTGCCGATTTCGGCCTATTGGTTAAAAAATGA
GCTGATTTAACAAAAATTTAACGCGAATTAATTCTGTGGAATGTGTGTCAGTTAGGGTGTGGAAAGTCCC
CAGGCTCCCCAGCAGGCAGAAGTATGCAAAGCATGCATCTCAATTAGTCAGCAACCAGGTGTGGAAAGTC
CCCAGGCTCCCCAGCAGGCAGAAGTATGCAAAGCATGCATCTCAATTAGTCAGCAACCATAGTCCCGCCC
CTAACTCCGCCCATCCCGCCCCTAACTCCGCCCAGTTCCGCCCATTCTCCGCCCCATGGCTGACTAATTT
TTTTTATTTATGCAGAGGCCGAGGCCGCCTCTGCCTCTGAGCTATTCCAGAAGTAGTGAGGAGGCTTTTT
TGGAGGCCTAGGCTTTTGCAAAAAGCTCCCGGGAGCTTGTATATCCATTTTCGGATCTGATCAAGAGACA
GGATGAGGATCGTTTCGCATGATTGAACAAGATGGATTGCACGCAGGTTCTCCGGCCGCTTGGGTGGAGA
GGCTATTCGGCTATGACTGGGCACAACAGACAATCGGCTGCTCTGATGCCGCCGTGTTCCGGCTGTCAGC
GCAGGGGCGCCCGGTTCTTTTTGTCAAGACCGACCTGTCCGGTGCCCTGAATGAACTGCAGGACGAGGCA
GCGCGGCTATCGTGGCTGGCCACGACGGGCGTTCCTTGCGCAGCTGTGCTCGACGTTGTCACTGAAGCGG
GAAGGGACTGGCTGCTATTGGGCGAAGTGCCGGGGCAGGATCTCCTGTCATCTCACCTTGCTCCTGCCGA
GAAAGTATCCATCATGGCTGATGCAATGCGGCGGCTGCATACGCTTGATCCGGCTACCTGCCCATTCGAC
CACCAAGCGAAACATCGCATCGAGCGAGCACGTACTCGGATGGAAGCCGGTCTTGTCGATCAGGATGATC
TGGACGAAGAGCATCAGGGGCTCGCGCCAGCCGAACTGTTCGCCAGGCTCAAGGCGCGCATGCCCGACGG
CGAGGATCTCGTCGTGACCCATGGCGATGCCTGCTTGCCGAATATCATGGTGGAAAATGGCCGCTTTTCT
GGATTCATCGACTGTGGCCGGCTGGGTGTGGCGGACCGCTATCAGGACATAGCGTTGGCTACCCGTGATA
TTGCTGAAGAGCTTGGCGGCGAATGGGCTGACCGCTTCCTCGTGCTTTACGGTATCGCCGCTCCCGATTC
GCAGCGCATCGCCTTCTATCGCCTTCTTGACGAGTTCTTCTGAGCGGGACTCTGGGGTTCGAAATGACCG
ACCAAGCGACGCCCAACCTGCCATCACGAGATTTCGATTCCACCGCCGCCTTCTATGAAAGGTTGGGCTT
CGGAATCGTTTTCCGGGACGCCGGCTGGATGATCCTCCAGCGCGGGGATCTCATGCTGGAGTTCTTCGCC
CACCCCAACTTGTTTATTGCAGCTTATAATGGTTACAAATAAAGCAATAGCATCACAAATTTCACAAATA
AAGCATTTTTTTCACTGCATTCTAGTTGTGGTTTGTCCAAACTCATCAATGTATCTTATCATGTCTGTAT
ACCGTCGACCTCTAGCTAGAGCTTGGCGTAATCATGGTCATAGCTGTTTCCTGTGTGAAATTGTTATCCG
CTCACAATTCCACACAACATACGAGCCGGAAGCATAAAGTGTAAAGCCTGGGGTGCCTAATGAGTGAGCT
AACTCACATTAATTGCGTTGCGCTCACTGCCCGCTTTCCAGTCGGGAAACCTGTCGTGCCAGCTGCATTA
ATGAATCGGCCAACGCGCGGGGAGAGGCGGTTTGCGTATTGGGCGCTCTTCCGCTTCCTCGCTCACTGAC
TCGCTGCGCTCGGTCGTTCGGCTGCGGCGAGCGGTATCAGCTCACTCAAAGGCGGTAATACGGTTATCCA
CAGAATCAGGGGATAACGCAGGAAAGAACATGTGAGCAAAAGGCCAGCAAAAGGCCAGGAACCGTAAAAA
GGCCGCGTTGCTGGCGTTTTTCCATAGGCTCCGCCCCCCTGACGAGCATCACAAAAATCGACGCTCAAGT
CAGAGGTGGCGAAACCCGACAGGACTATAAAGATACCAGGCGTTTCCCCCTGGAAGCTCCCTCGTGCGCT
CTCCTGTTCCGACCCTGCCGCTTACCGGATACCTGTCCGCCTTTCTCCCTTCGGGAAGCGTGGCGCTTTC
TCATAGCTCACGCTGTAGGTATCTCAGTTCGGTGTAGGTCGTTCGCTCCAAGCTGGGCTGTGTGCACGAA
CCCCCCGTTCAGCCCGACCGCTGCGCCTTATCCGGTAACTATCGTCTTGAGTCCAACCCGGTAAGACACG
ACTTATCGCCACTGGCAGCAGCCACTGGTAACAGGATTAGCAGAGCGAGGTATGTAGGCGGTGCTACAGA
GTTCTTGAAGTGGTGGCCTAACTACGGCTACACTAGAAGAACAGTATTTGGTATCTGCGCTCTGCTGAAG
CCAGTTACCTTCGGAAAAAGAGTTGGTAGCTCTTGATCCGGCAAACAAACCACCGCTGGTAGCGGTGGTT
TTTTTGTTTGCAAGCAGCAGATTACGCGCAGAAAAAAAGGATCTCAAGAAGATCCTTTGATCTTTTCTAC
GGGGTCTGACGCTCAGTGGAACGAAAACTCACGTTAAGGGATTTTGGTCATGAGATTATCAAAAAGGATC
TTCACCTAGATCCTTTTAAATTAAAAATGAAGTTTTAAATCAATCTAAAGTATATATGAGTAAACTTGGT
CTGACAGTTACCAATGCTTAATCAGTGAGGCACCTATCTCAGCGATCTGTCTATTTCGTTCATCCATAGT
TGCCTGACTTCCCGTCGTGTAGATAACTACGATACGGGAGGGCTTACCATCTGGCCCCAGTGCTGCAATG
ATACCGCGAGACCCACGCTCACCGGCTCCAGATTTATCAGCAATAAACCAGCCAGCCGGAAGGGCCGAGC
GCAGAAGTGGTCCTGCAACTTTATCCGCCTCCATCCAGTCTATTAATTGTTGCCGGGAAGCTAGAGTAAG
TAGTTCGCCAGTTAATAGTTTGCGCAACGTTGTTGCCATTGCTACAGGCATCGTGGTGTCACGCTCGTCG
TTTGGTATGGCTTCATTCAGCTCCGGTTCCCAACGATCAAGGCGAGTTACATGATCCCCCATGTTGTGCA
AAAAAGCGGTTAGCTCCTTCGGTCCTCCGATCGTTGTCAGAAGTAAGTTGGCCGCAGTGTTATCACTCAT
GGTTATGGCAGCACTGCATAATTCTCTTACTGTCATGCCATCCGTAAGATGCTTTTCTGTGACTGGTGAG
TACTCAACCAAGTCATTCTGAGAATAGTGTATGCGGCGACCGAGTTGCTCTTGCCCGGCGTCAATACGGG
ATAATACCGCGCCACATAGCAGAACTTTAAAAGTGCTCATCATTGGAAAACGTTCTTCGGGGCGAAAACT
CTCAAGGATCTTACCGCTGTTGAGATCCAGTTCGATGTAACCCACTCGTGCACCCAACTGATCTTCAGCA
TCTTTTACTTTCACCAGCGTTTCTGGGTGAGCAAAAACAGGAAGGCAAAATGCCGCAAAAAAGGGAATAA
GGGCGACACGGAAATGTTGAATACTCATACTCTTCCTTTTTCAATATTATTGAAGCATTTATCAGGGTTA
TTGTCTCATGAGCGGATACATATTTGAATGTATTTAGAAAAATAAACAAATAGGGGTTCCGCGCACATTT
CCCCGAAAAGTGCCACCTGACGTCGACGGATCGGGAGATCTCCCGATCCCCTATGGTGCACTCTCAGTAC
AATCTGCTCTGATGCCGCATAGTTAAGCCAGTATCTGCTCCCTGCTTGTGTGTTGGAGGTCGCTGAGTAG
TGCGCGAGCAAAATTTAAGCTACAACAAGGCAAGGCTTGACCGACAATTGCATGAAGAATCTGCTTAGGG
TTAGGCGTTTTGCGCTGCTTCGCGATGTACGGGCCAGATATACGCGTT
Features (pLannotate 1.2.2; 22 found; start..end, strand, type, name):
      1..380     +  enhancer       CMV enhancer: human cytomegalovirus immediate early enhancer
    381..584     +  promoter       CMV promoter: human cytomegalovirus (CMV) immediate early promoter
    580..613     +  LTR            5' LTR (truncated) (fragment): truncated 5' long terminal repeat (LTR) from HIV-1
    629..647     +  promoter       T7 promoter: promoter for bacteriophage T7 RNA polymerase
    710..1150    +  CDS            GAL4 DNA binding domain: DNA binding domain of the GAL4 transcriptional activator; Saccharomyces cerevisiae GAL4 (truncated)
   1157..1531    +  CDS            EGR1 (fragment): EGR1_HUMAN - Also known as KROX24, ZNF225 From Homo sapiens (Human).
   1551..1569    -  promoter       SP6 promoter: promoter for bacteriophage SP6 RNA polymerase
   1595..1819    +  polyA_signal   bGH poly(A) signal: bovine growth hormone polyadenylation signal
   1823..1844    +  promoter       SV40 promoter (fragment): SV40 enhancer and early promoter
   1865..2293    +  rep_origin     f1 ori (sequence partly withheld): f1 bacteriophage origin of replication; arrow indicates direction of (+) strand synthesis
   2307..2636    +  promoter       SV40 promoter: SV40 enhancer and early promoter
   2703..3494    +  CDS            neo: KKA2_KLEPN - Also known as kan, nptII. Experimental evidence at protein level: Swiss-Prot protein existence level 1. Resistance to kanamycin, neomycin, paromomycin, ribostamycin, butirosin and gentamicin B. From Klebsiella pneumoniae.
   3518..3676    +  CDS            ble (fragment): BLE_KLEPN - Experimental evidence at protein level: Swiss-Prot protein existence level 1. Binding protein with a strong affinity to the bleomycin family of antibiotics. Binds to CL990; an antimitotic-antibiotic compound. From Klebsiella pneumoniae.
   3671..3792    +  polyA_signal   SV40 poly(A) signal: SV40 polyadenylation signal
   3865..3881    -  protein_bind   lac operator: The lac repressor binds to the lac operator to inhibit transcription in E. coli. This inhibition can be relieved by adding lactose or isopropyl-β-D-thiogalactopyranoside (IPTG). lac repressor encoded by lacI
   3889..3919    -  promoter       lac promoter: promoter for the E. coli lac operon
   3934..3955    -  protein_bind   CAP binding site: CAP binding activates transcription in the presence of cAMP. E. coli catabolite activator protein
   3968..4060    -  CDS            lacI (fragment): lac repressor; lacI; The lac repressor binds to the lac operator to inhibit transcription in E. coli. This inhibition can be relieved by adding lactose or isopropyl-β-D-thiogalactopyranoside (IPTG).
   4243..4831    -  rep_origin     ori: high-copy-number ColE1/pMB1/pBR322/pUC origin of replication
   5002..5862    -  CDS            AmpR: β-lactamase; bla; confers resistance to ampicillin, carbenicillin, and related antibiotics
   5863..5967    -  promoter       AmpR promoter: bla
   6026..6078    -  misc_feature   bom (fragment): basis of mobility region from pBR322
