[The description below was written by a language model from this plasmid's Addgene catalogue record and pLannotate feature annotations shown in this document.]
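Description:
pGAL4-DBD-EGR1-AroPATCHY1 is a 6.2 kb mammalian expression plasmid built on the pGAL4-DBD-MCS backbone and designed to overexpress a fusion of the yeast GAL4 DNA-binding domain with a variant fragment of human EGR1. It is maintained in E. coli at high copy through a ColE1/pUC-type origin and selected with ampicillin via the β-lactamase gene. An f1 origin is also present. For mammalian cells, a separate cassette places a neomycin phosphotransferase gene under the SV40 enhancer/early promoter with an SV40 polyadenylation signal, which would permit G418 selection of stable transfectants. Small annotated remnants (a truncated HIV-1 LTR fragment, a ble fragment, lac promoter/operator and lacI fragments, a bom fragment) appear to be backbone leftovers rather than functional parts.

The expression unit is driven by the CMV immediate-early enhancer and promoter and terminated by the bovine growth hormone poly(A) signal. Flanking T7 and SP6 promoters offer sites for in vitro transcription or sequencing. The GAL4 DNA-binding domain coding sequence is followed almost immediately by the EGR1 sequence, inserted by Gibson cloning. The annotation recognises only a partial EGR1 match of about 375 nt, so the insert is a portion of the protein rather than the full-length transcription factor. The record does not define the "AroPATCHY1" designation, and the specific sequence changes are not stated, though the name suggests an engineered variant. Tethering a transcription factor region to the GAL4 domain is the standard arrangement for measuring its activity on a reporter carrying GAL4 binding (UAS) sites. That use would fit the associated study of activity and specificity in human transcription factors, but the record itself states only overexpression.
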