Addgene plasmid #215596: pGAL4-DBD-EGR1-AroPATCHY1
Purpose: For overexpression of Gal4-DBD EGR1 AroPATCHY1
Depositing lab: Denes Hnisz. Depositing organization: Max Planck Institute for Molecular Genetics. Publication: An activity-specificity trade-off encoded in human transcription factors. Naderi J, Magalhaes AP, Kibar G, Stik G, Zhang Y, Mackowiak SD, Wieler HM, Rossi F, Buschow R, Christou-Kent M, Alcoverro-Bertran M, Graf T, Vingron M, Hnisz D. Nat Cell Biol. 2024 Aug;26(8):1309-1321. doi: 10.1038/s41556-024-01411-0. Epub 2024 Jul 5. PubMed 38969762.
Backbone
  Vector backbone: pGAL4-DBD-MCS
  Vector type: Mammalian Expression
Growth in bacteria
  Bacterial resistance: Ampicillin, 100 μg/mL
  Growth temperature: 37°C
  Growth strain: DH5alpha
  Copy number: High Copy
Gene/Insert
  Gene/Insert name: EGR1 AroPATCHY1
  Species: H. sapiens (human)
  Entrez Gene: EGR1 (a.k.a. AT225, G0S30, KROX-24, NGFI-A, TIS8, ZIF-268, ZIF268, ZNF225)
  Cloning method: Gibson Cloning
Terms and licenses: Academic/Nonprofit Terms; Industry Terms: Not Available to Industry
How to cite: pGAL4-DBD-EGR1-AroPATCHY1 was a gift from Denes Hnisz (Addgene plasmid # 215596 ; http://n2t.net/addgene:215596 ; RRID:Addgene_215596)
